>Addgene plasmid #118864 | pOCC6 | depositor full sequence | sequence record 224654 | Full Sequence
AGCTGCCACCATTTTGTTCGCCCAGGACTCTAGCTATAGTTCTAGTGGTTGGCTACGTATACTCCGGAAT
ATTAATAGATCATGGAGATAATTAAAATGATAACCATCTCGCAAATAAATAAGTATTTTACTGTTTTCGT
AACAGTTTTGTAATAAAAAAACCTATAAATATTCCGGATTATTCATACCGTCCCACCATCGGGCGCGGAT
CGCCACCATGGGCAGCAGCCATCACCATCACCATCACAGCAGCGGCAGACTGGAAGTTCTGTTCCAGGGG
CCGATGGTGAGCAAGGGCGAGGAGCTGTTCACCGGGGTGGTGCCCATCCTGGTCGAGCTGGACGGCGACG
TAAACGGCCACAAGTTCAGCGTGTCCGGCGAGGGCGAGGGCGATGCCACCTACGGCAAGCTGACCCTGAA
GTTCATCTGCACCACCGGCAAGCTGCCCGTGCCCTGGCCCACCCTCGTGACCACCCTGACCTACGGCGTG
CAGTGCTTCAGCCGCTACCCCGACCACATGAAGCAGCACGACTTCTTCAAGTCCGCCATGCCCGAAGGCT
ACGTCCAGGAGCGCACCATCTTCTTCAAGGACGACGGCAACTACAAGACCCGCGCCGAGGTGAAGTTCGA
GGGCGACACCCTGGTGAACCGCATCGAGCTGAAGGGCATCGACTTCAAGGAGGACGGCAACATCCTGGGG
CACAAGCTGGAGTACAACTACAACAGCCACAACGTCTATATCATGGCCGACAAGCAGAAGAACGGCATCA
AGGTGAACTTCAAGATCCGCCACAACATCGAGGACGGCAGCGTGCAGCTCGCCGACCACTACCAGCAGAA
CACCCCCATCGGCGACGGCCCCGTGCTGCTGCCCGACAACCACTACCTGAGCACCCAGTCCGCCCTGAGC
AAAGACCCCAACGAGAAGCGCGATCACATGGTCCTGCTGGAGTTCGTGACCGCCGCCGGGATCACTCTCG
GCATGGACGAGCTGTACAAGGGATCCGCTGGCTCCGCTGCTGGTTCTGGCGCGGCCGCAAGCGCTATGGC
CACAACCTGTTACATTGCACAAGATAAAAATATATCATCACGAACAGTAAAACTGTCTGCTTACATAAAC
AGTAATACAAGGGGTGTTATGCAGTTTAAGGTTTACACCTATAAAAGAGAGAGCCGTTATCGTCTGTTTG
TGGATGTACAGAGTGATATTATTGACACGCCCGGGCGACGGATGGTGATCCCCCTGGCCAGTGCCCGTCT
GCTGTCAGATAAAGTCTCCCGTGAACTTTACCCGGTGGTGCATATCGGGGATGAAAGCTGGCGCATGATG
ACCACCGATATGGCCAGTGTGCCGGTCTCCGTTATCGGGGAAGAAGTGGCTGATCTCAGCCACCGCGAAA
ATGACATCAAAAACGCCATTAACCTGATGTTCTGGGGAATATAAATGTCAGGCTCCCTTATACACAGCCA
GTGGCGCGCCGTAATAGAAGCTTGTCGAGAAGTACTAGAGGATCATAATCAGCCATACCACATTTGTAGA
GGTTTTACTTGCTTTAAAAAACCTCCCACACCTCCCCCTGAACCTGAAACATAAAATGAATGCAATTGTT
GTTGTTAACTTGTTTATTGCAGCTTATAATGGTTACAAATAAAGCAATAGCATCACAAATTTCACAAATA
AAGCATTTTTTTCACTGCATTCTAGTTGTGGTTTGTCCAAACTCATCAATGTATCTTATCATGTCTGGAT
CTGATCACTGCTTGAGCCTAGGAGATCCGAACCAGATAAGTGAAAGCCTGCATCCGCAGATCTTAATTAA
TAAAACACGATACATTGTTATTAGTACATTTATTAAGCGCTAGATTCTGTGCGTTGTTGATTTACAGACA
ATTGTTGTACGTATTTTAATAATTCATTAAATTTATAATCTTTAGGGTGGTATGTTAGAGCGAAAATCAA
ATGATTTTCAGCGTCTTTATATCTGAATTTAAATATTAAATCCTCAATAGATTTGTAAAATAGGTTTCGA
TTAGTTTCAAACAAGGGTTGTTTTTCCGAACCGATGGCTGGACTATCTAATGGATTTTCGCTCAACGCCA
CAAAACTTGCCAAATCTTGTAGCAGCAATCTAGCTTTGTCGATATTCGTTTGTGTTTTGTTTTGTAATAA
AGGTTCGACGTCGTTCAAAATATTATGCGCTTTTGTATTTCTTTCATCACTGTCGTTAGTGTACAATTGA
CTCGACGTAAACACGTTAAATAACGCTTGGACATATTTAACATCGGGCGTGTTAGCTTTATTAGGCCGAT
TATCGTCGTCGTCCCAACCCTCGTCGTTAGAAGTTGCTTCCGAAGACGATTTTGCCATAGCCACACGACG
CCTATTAATTGTGTCGGCTAACACGTCCGCGATCAAATTTGTAGTTGAGCTTTTTGGGCCTCATGGGCCT
TCCGCTCACTGCCCGCTTTCCAGTCGGGAAACCTGTCGTGCCAGCTGCATTAACATGGTCATAGCTGTTT
CCTTGCGTATTGGGCGCTCTCCGCTTCCTCGCTCACTGACTCGCTGCGCTCGGTCGTTCGGGTAAAGCCT
GGGGTGCCTAATGAGCAAAAGGCCAGCAAAAGGCCAGGAACCGTAAAAAGGCCGCGTTGCTGGCGTTTTT
CCATAGGCTCCGCCCCCCTGACGAGCATCACAAAAATCGACGCTCAAGTCAGAGGTGGCGAAACCCGACA
GGACTATAAAGATACCAGGCGTTTCCCCCTGGAAGCTCCCTCGTGCGCTCTCCTGTTCCGACCCTGCCGC
TTACCGGATACCTGTCCGCCTTTCTCCCTTCGGGAAGCGTGGCGCTTTCTCATAGCTCACGCTGTAGGTA
TCTCAGTTCGGTGTAGGTCGTTCGCTCCAAGCTGGGCTGTGTGCACGAACCCCCCGTTCAGCCCGACCGC
TGCGCCTTATCCGGTAACTATCGTCTTGAGTCCAACCCGGTAAGACACGACTTATCGCCACTGGCAGCAG
CCACTGGTAACAGGATTAGCAGAGCGAGGTATGTAGGCGGTGCTACAGAGTTCTTGAAGTGGTGGCCTAA
CTACGGCTACACTAGAAGAACAGTATTTGGTATCTGCGCTCTGCTGAAGCCAGTTACCTTCGGAAAAAGA
GTTGGTAGCTCTTGATCCGGCAAACAAACCACCGCTGGTAGCGGTGGTTTTTTTGTTTGCAAGCAGCAGA
TTACGCGCAGAAAAAAAGGATCTCAAGAAGATCCTTTGATCTTTTCTACGGGGTCTGACGCTCAGTGGAA
CGAAAACTCACGTTAAGGGATTTTGGTCATGAGATTATCAAAAAGGATCTTCACCTAGATCCTTTTAAAT
TAAAAATGAAGTTTTAAATCAATCTAAAGTATATATGAGTAAACTTGGTCTGACAGTTACCAATGCTTAA
TCAGTGAGGCACCTATCTCAGCGATCTGTCTATTTCGTTCATCCATAGTTGCCTGACTCCCCGTCGTGTA
GATAACTACGATACGGGAGGGCTTACCATCTGGCCCCAGTGCTGCAATGATACCGCGAGACCCACGCTCA
CCGGCTCCAGATTTATCAGCAATAAACCAGCCAGCCGGAAGGGCCGAGCGCAGAAGTGGTCCTGCAACTT
TATCCGCCTCCATCCAGTCTATTAATTGTTGCCGGGAAGCTAGAGTAAGTAGTTCGCCAGTTAATAGTTT
GCGCAACGTTGTTGCCATTGCTGCAGGCATCGTGGTGTCACGCTCGTCGTTTGGTATGGCTTCATTCAGC
TCCGGTTCCCAACGATCAAGGCGAGTTACATGATCCCCCATGTTGTGCAAAAAAGCGGTTAGCTCCTTCG
GTCCTCCGATCGTTGTCAGAAGTAAGTTGGCCGCAGTGTTATCACTCATGGTTATGGCAGCACTGCATAA
TTCTCTTACTGTCATGCCATCCGTAAGATGCTTTTCTGTGACTGGTGAGTACTCAACCAAGTCATTCTGA
GAATAGTGTATGCGGCGACCGAGTTGCTCTTGCCCGGCGTCAACACGGGATAATACCGCGCCACATAGCA
GAACTTTAAAAGTGCTCATCATTGGAAAACGTTCTTCGGGGCGAAAACTCTCAAGGATCTTACCGCTGTT
GAGATCCAGTTCGATGTAACCCACTCGTGCACCCAACTGATCTTCAGCATCTTTTACTTTCACCAGCGTT
TCTGGGTGAGCAAAAACAGGAAGGCAAAATGCCGCAAAAAAGGGAATAAGGGCGACACGGAAATGTTGAA
TACTCATTACTCTTCCTTTTTCAATATTATTGAAGCATTTATCAGGGTTATTGTCTCATGAGCGGATACA
TATTTGAATGTATTTAGAAAAATAAACAAATAGGGGTTCCGCGCACATTTCCCCGAAAAGTGCCACCTAA
ATTGTAAGCGTTAATATTTTGTTAAAATTCGCGTTAAATTTTTGTTAAATCAGCTCATTTTTTAACCAAT
AGGCCGAAATCGGCAAAATCCCTTATAAATCAAAAGAATAGACCGAGATAGGGTTGAGTGGCCGCTACAG
GGCGCTCCCATTCGCCATTCAGGCTGCGCAACTGTTGGGAAGGGCGTTTCGGTGCGGGCCTCTTCGCTAT
TACGCCAGCTGGCGAAAGGGGGATGTGCTGCAAGGCGATTAAGTTGGGTAACGCCAGGGTTTTCCCAGTC
ACGACGTTGTAAAACGACGGCCAGTGAGCGCGACGTAATACGACTCACTATAGGGCGAATTGGCGGAAGG
CCGTCAAGGCCGTGACGTTAAAACTATTAAGCCATCCAATCGACCGTTAGTCGAATCAGGACCGCTGGTG
CGAGAAGCCGCGAAGTATGGCGAATGCATCGTATAACGTGTGGAGTCCGCTCATTAGAGCGTCATGTTTA
GACAAGAAAGCTACATATTTAATTGATCCCGATGATTTTATTGATAAATTGACCCTAACTCCATACACGG
TATTCTACAATGGCGGGGTTTTGGTCAAAATTTCCGGACTGCGATTGTACATGCTGTTAACGGCTCCGCC
CACTATTAATGAAATTAAAAATTCCAATTTTAAAAAACGCAGCAAGAGAAACATTTGTATGAAAGAATGC
GTAGAAGGAAAGAAAAATGTCGTGGACATGCTGAACAACAAGATTAATATGCCTCCGTGTATAAAAAAAA
TATTGAACGATTTGAAAGAAAACAATGTACCGCGCGGCGGTATGTACAGGAAGAGGTTTATACTAAACTG
TTACATTGCAAACGTGGTTTCGTGTGCCAAGTGTGAAAACCGATGTTTAATCAAGGCTCTGACGCATTTC
TACAACCACGACTCCAAGTGTGTGGGTGAAGTCATGCATCTTTTAATCAAATCCCAAGATGTGTATAAAC
CACCAAACTGCCAAAAAATGAAAACTGTGGACAAGCTCTGTCCGTTTGCTGGCAACTGCAAGGGTCTCAA
TCCTATTTGTAATTATTGAATAATAAAACAATTATAAATGCTAAATTTGTTTTTTATTAACGATACAAAC
CAAACGCAACAAGAACATTTGTAGTATTATCTATAATTGAAAACGCGTAGTTATAATCGCTGAGGTAATA
TTTAAAATCATTTTCAAATGATTCACAGTTAATTTGCGACAATATAATTTTATTTTCACATAAACTAGAC
GCCTTGTCGTCTTCTTCTTCGTATTCCTTCTCTTTTTCATTTTTCTCCTCATAAAAATTAACATAGTTAT
TATCGTATCCATATATGTATCTATCGTATAGAGTAAATTTTTTGTTGTCATAAATATATATGTCTTTTTT
AATGGGGTGTATAGTACCGCTGCGCATAGTTTTTCTGTAATTTACAACAGTGCTATTTTCTGGTAGTTCT
TCGGAGTGTGTTGCTTTAATTATTAAATTTATATAATCAATGAATTTGGGATCGTCGGTTTTGTACAATA
TGTTGCCGGCATAGTACGCAGCTTCTTCTAGTTCAATTACACCATTTTTTAGCAGCACCGGATTAACATA
ACTTTCCAAAATGTTGTACGAACCGTTAAACAAAAACAGTTCACCTCCCTTTTCTATACTATTGTCTGCG
AGCAGTTGTTTGTTGTTAAAAATAACAGCCATTGTAATGAGACGCACAAACTAATATCACA
Features (pLannotate 1.2.2; 17 found; start..end, strand, type, name):
     79..170     +  promoter       polyhedrin promoter: polh from Autographa californica; promoter for the baculovirus polyhedrin gene
    230..247     +  CDS            7xHis (fragment): 6xHis affinity tag
    284..1000    +  CDS            EGFP: EGFP is a basic (constitutively fluorescent) green fluorescent protein published in 1996, derived from Aequorea victoria. It is reported to be a rapidly-maturing weak dimer with moderate acid sensitivity.
   1139..1441    +  CDS            ccdB: CCDB_ECOLI - Also known as G, letB, letD. Experimental evidence at protein level: Swiss-Prot protein existence level 1. Toxic component of a type II toxin-antitoxin (TA) system, functioning in plasmid maintainence. Responsible for the post- segregational killing (PSK) of plasmid-free cells, also referred to as a plasmid addiction system. Half-life of over 2 hours. Cell killing by CcdB is accompanied by filamentation, defects in chromosome and plasmid segregation, defects in cell division, formation of anucleate cells, decreased DNA synthesis and plasmid loss. Interferes with the activity of DN
   1511..1594    +  CDS            large T antigen (fragment): large T antigen from SV40 (simian virus 40)
   1617..1751    +  polyA_signal   SV40 poly(A) signal: SV40 polyadenylation signal
   1824..2196    +  3'UTR          polyhedrin 3' UTR: 3' UTR from the Autographa californica nucleopolyhedrovirus polyhedrin gene (Suzuki et al., 2006)
   2456..2503    -  CDS            lacI (fragment): lac repressor; lacI; The lac repressor binds to the lac operator to inhibit transcription in E. coli. This inhibition can be relieved by adding lactose or isopropyl-β-D-thiogalactopyranoside (IPTG).
   2540..2580    -  rep_origin     RSF ori (fragment): Plasmids containing the RSF 1030 origin of replication can be propagated in E. coli cells that contain additional plasmids with compatible origins.
   2658..3246    -  rep_origin     ori: high-copy-number ColE1/pMB1/pBR322/pUC origin of replication
   3417..4277    -  CDS            AmpR: β-lactamase; bla; confers resistance to ampicillin, carbenicillin, and related antibiotics
   4279..4383    -  promoter       AmpR promoter: bla
   4409..4540    -  rep_origin     M13 ori (fragment): M13 bacteriophage origin of replication; arrow indicates direction of (+) strand synthesis
   4561..4717    -  CDS            lacZα (fragment): LacZα fragment of β-galactosidase; lacZ fragment
   4726..4744    +  promoter       T7 promoter: promoter for bacteriophage T7 RNA polymerase
   4847..5476    +  CDS            LEF-2: LEF2_NPVAC - Experimental evidence at protein level: Swiss-Prot protein existence level 1. Plays an essential role in viral DNA replication. Does not seem to participate in the initiation step but is rather important for the amplification of DNA. Also required for expression from the vp39 and polh promoters. From Autographa californica nuclear polyhedrosis virus (AcMNPV).
   5517..6122    +  CDS            ORF603: baculovirus ORF603 protein
