>Addgene plasmid #118864 | pOCC6 | addgene full sequence | sequence record 232291 | Addgene NGS Result
ATTCCGGATTATTCATACCGTCCCACCATCGGGCGCGGATCGCCACCATGGGCAGCAGCCATCACCATCA
CCATCACAGCAGCGGCAGACTGGAAGTTCTGTTCCAGGGGCCGATGGTGAGCAAGGGCGAGGAGCTGTTC
ACCGGGGTGGTGCCCATCCTGGTCGAGCTGGACGGCGACGTAAACGGCCACAAGTTCAGCGTGTCCGGCG
AGGGCGAGGGCGATGCCACCTACGGCAAGCTGACCCTGAAGTTCATCTGCACCACCGGCAAGCTGCCCGT
GCCCTGGCCCACCCTCGTGACCACCCTGACCTACGGCGTGCAGTGCTTCAGCCGCTACCCCGACCACATG
AAGCAGCACGACTTCTTCAAGTCCGCCATGCCCGAAGGCTACGTCCAGGAGCGCACCATCTTCTTCAAGG
ACGACGGCAACTACAAGACCCGCGCCGAGGTGAAGTTCGAGGGCGACACCCTGGTGAACCGCATCGAGCT
GAAGGGCATCGACTTCAAGGAGGACGGCAACATCCTGGGGCACAAGCTGGAGTACAACTACAACAGCCAC
AACGTCTATATCATGGCCGACAAGCAGAAGAACGGCATCAAGGTGAACTTCAAGATCCGCCACAACATCG
AGGACGGCAGCGTGCAGCTCGCCGACCACTACCAGCAGAACACCCCCATCGGCGACGGCCCCGTGCTGCT
GCCCGACAACCACTACCTGAGCACCCAGTCCGCCCTGAGCAAAGACCCCAACGAGAAGCGCGATCACATG
GTCCTGCTGGAGTTCGTGACCGCCGCCGGGATCACTCTCGGCATGGACGAGCTGTACAAGGGATCCGCTG
GCTCCGCTGCTGGTTCTGGCGCGGCCGCAAGCGCTATGGCCACAACCTGTTACATTGCACAAGATAAAAA
TATATCATCACGAACAGTAAAACTGTCTGCTTACATAAACAGTAATACAAGGGGTGTTATGCAGTTTAAG
GTTTACACCTATAAAAGAGAGAGCCGTTATCGTCTGTTTGTGGATGTACAGAGTGATATTATTGACACGC
CCGGGCGACGGATGGTGATCCCCCTGGCCAGTGCCCGTCTGCTGTCAGATAAAGTCTCCCGTGAACTTTA
CCCGGTGGTGCATATCGGGGATGAAAGCTGGCGCATGATGACCACCGATATGGCCAGTGTGCCGGTCTCC
GTTATCGGGGAAGAAGTGGCTGATCTCAGCCACCGCGAAAATGACATCAAAAACGCCATTAACCTGATGT
TCTGGGGAATATAAATGTCAGGCTCCCTTATACACAGCCAGTGGCGCGCCGTAATAGAAGCTTGTCGAGA
AGTACTAGAGGATCATAATCAGCCATACCACATTTGTAGAGGTTTTACTTGCTTTAAAAAACCTCCCACA
CCTCCCCCTGAACCTGAAACATAAAATGAATGCAATTGTTGTTGTTAACTTGTTTATTGCAGCTTATAAT
GGTTACAAATAAAGCAATAGCATCACAAATTTCACAAATAAAGCATTTTTTTCACTGCATTCTAGTTGTG
GTTTGTCCAAACTCATCAATGTATCTTATCATGTCTGGATCTGATCACTGCTTGAGCCTAGGAGATCCGA
ACCAGATAAGTGAAAGCCTGCATCCGCAGATCTTAATTAATAAAACACGATACATTGTTATTAGTACATT
TATTAAGCGCTAGATTCTGTGCGTTGTTGATTTACAGACAATTGTTGTACGTATTTTAATAATTCATTAA
ATTTATAATCTTTAGGGTGGTATGTTAGAGCGAAAATCAAATGATTTTCAGCGTCTTTATATCTGAATTT
AAATATTAAATCCTCAATAGATTTGTAAAATAGGTTTCGATTAGTTTCAAACAAGGGTTGTTTTTCCGAA
CCGATGGCTGGACTATCTAATGGATTTTCGCTCAACGCCACAAAACTTGCCAAATCTTGTAGCAGCAATC
TAGCTTTGTCGATATTCGTTTGTGTTTTGTTTTGTAATAAAGGTTCGACGTCGTTCAAAATATTATGCGC
TTTTGTATTTCTTTCATCACTGTCGTTAGTGTACAATTGACTCGACGTAAACACGTTAAATAACGCTTGG
ACATATTTAACATCGGGCGTGTTAGCTTTATTAGGCCGATTATCGTCGTCGTCCCAACCCTCGTCGTTAG
AAGTTGCTTCCGAAGACGATTTTGCCATAGCCACACGACGCCTATTAATTGTGTCGGCTAACACGTCCGC
GATCAAATTTGTAGTTGAGCTTTTTGGGCCTCATGGGCCTTCCGCTCACTGCCCGCTTTCCAGTCGGGAA
ACCTGTCGTGCCAGCTGCATTAACATGGTCATAGCTGTTTCCTTGCGTATTGGGCGCTCTCCGCTTCCTC
GCTCACTGACTCGCTGCGCTCGGTCGTTCGGGTAAAGCCTGGGGTGCCTAATGAGCAAAAGGCCAGCAAA
AGGCCAGGAACCGTAAAAAGGCCGCGTTGCTGGCGTTTTTCCATAGGCTCCGCCCCCCTGACGAGCATCA
CAAAAATCGACGCTCAAGTCAGAGGTGGCGAAACCCGACAGGACTATAAAGATACCAGGCGTTTCCCCCT
GGAAGCTCCCTCGTGCGCTCTCCTGTTCCGACCCTGCCGCTTACCGGATACCTGTCCGCCTTTCTCCCTT
CGGGAAGCGTGGCGCTTTCTCATAGCTCACGCTGTAGGTATCTCAGTTCGGTGTAGGTCGTTCGCTCCAA
GCTGGGCTGTGTGCACGAACCCCCCGTTCAGCCCGACCGCTGCGCCTTATCCGGTAACTATCGTCTTGAG
TCCAACCCGGTAAGACACGACTTATCGCCACTGGCAGCAGCCACTGGTAACAGGATTAGCAGAGCGAGGT
ATGTAGGCGGTGCTACAGAGTTCTTGAAGTGGTGGCCTAACTACGGCTACACTAGAAGAACAGTATTTGG
TATCTGCGCTCTGCTGAAGCCAGTTACCTTCGGAAAAAGAGTTGGTAGCTCTTGATCCGGCAAACAAACC
ACCGCTGGTAGCGGTGGTTTTTTTGTTTGCAAGCAGCAGATTACGCGCAGAAAAAAAGGATCTCAAGAAG
ATCCTTTGATCTTTTCTACGGGGTCTGACGCTCAGTGGAACGAAAACTCACGTTAAGGGATTTTGGTCAT
GAGATTATCAAAAAGGATCTTCACCTAGATCCTTTTAAATTAAAAATGAAGTTTTAAATCAATCTAAAGT
ATATATGAGTAAACTTGGTCTGACAGTTACCAATGCTTAATCAGTGAGGCACCTATCTCAGCGATCTGTC
TATTTCGTTCATCCATAGTTGCCTGACTCCCCGTCGTGTAGATAACTACGATACGGGAGGGCTTACCATC
TGGCCCCAGTGCTGCAATGATACCGCGAGAACCACGCTCACCGGCTCCAGATTTATCAGCAATAAACCAG
CCAGCCGGAAGGGCCGAGCGCAGAAGTGGTCCTGCAACTTTATCCGCCTCCATCCAGTCTATTAATTGTT
GCCGGGAAGCTAGAGTAAGTAGTTCGCCAGTTAATAGTTTGCGCAACGTTGTTGCCATTGCTACAGGCAT
CGTGGTGTCACGCTCGTCGTTTGGTATGGCTTCATTCAGCTCCGGTTCCCAACGATCAAGGCGAGTTACA
TGATCCCCCATGTTGTGCAAAAAAGCGGTTAGCTCCTTCGGTCCTCCGATCGTTGTCAGAAGTAAGTTGG
CCGCAGTGTTATCACTCATGGTTATGGCAGCACTGCATAATTCTCTTACTGTCATGCCATCCGTAAGATG
CTTTTCTGTGACTGGTGAGTACTCAACCAAGTCATTCTGAGAATAGTGTATGCGGCGACCGAGTTGCTCT
TGCCCGGCGTCAATACGGGATAATACCGCGCCACATAGCAGAACTTTAAAAGTGCTCATCATTGGAAAAC
GTTCTTCGGGGCGAAAACTCTCAAGGATCTTACCGCTGTTGAGATCCAGTTCGATGTAACCCACTCGTGC
ACCCAACTGATCTTCAGCATCTTTTACTTTCACCAGCGTTTCTGGGTGAGCAAAAACAGGAAGGCAAAAT
GCCGCAAAAAAGGGAATAAGGGCGACACGGAAATGTTGAATACTCATACTCTTCCTTTTTCAATATTATT
GAAGCATTTATCAGGGTTATTGTCTCATGAGCGGATACATATTTGAATGTATTTAGAAAAATAAACAAAT
AGGGGTTCCGCGCACATTTCCCCGAAAAGTGCCACCTAAATTGTAAGCGTTAATATTTTGTTAAAATTCG
CGTTAAATTTTTGTTAAATCAGCTCATTTTTTAACCAATAGGCCGAAATCGGCAAAATCCCTTATAAATC
AAAAGAATAGACCGAGATAGGGTTGAGTGGCCGCTACAGGGCGCTCCCATTCGCCATTCAGGCTGCGCAA
CTGTTGGGAAGGGCGTTTCGGTGCGGGCCTCTTCGCTATTACGCCAGCTGGCGAAAGGGGGATGTGCTGC
AAGGCGATTAAGTTGGGTAACGCCAGGGTTTTCCCAGTCACGACGTTGTAAAACGACGGCCAGTGAGCGC
GACGTAATACGACTCACTATAGGGCGAATTGGCGGAAGGCCGTCAAGGCCGTGACGTTAAAACTATTAAG
CCATCCAATCGACCGTTAGTCGAATCAGGACCGCTGGTGCGAGAAGCCGCGAAGTATGGCGAATGCATCG
TATAACGTGTGGAGTCCGCTCATTAGAGCGTCATGTTTAGACAAGAAAGCTACATATTTAATTGATCCCG
ATGATTTTATTGATAAATTGACCCTAACTCCATACACGGTATTCTACAATGGCGGGGTTTTGGTCAAAAT
TTCCGGACTGCGATTGTACATGCTGTTAACGGCTCCGCCCACTATTAATGAAATTAAAAATTCCAATTTT
AAAAAACGCAGCAAGAGAAACATTTGTATGAAAGAATGCGTAGAAGGAAAGAAAAATGTCGTGGACATGC
TGAACAACAAGATTAATATGCCTCCGTGTATAAAAAAAATATTGAACGATTTGAAAGAAAACAATGTACC
GCGCGGCGGTATGTACAGGAAGAGGTTTATACTAAACTGTTACATTGCAAACGTGGTTTCGTGTGCCAAG
TGTGAAAACCGATGTTTAATCAAGGCTCTGACGCATTTCTACAACCACGACTCCAAGTGTGTGGGTGAAG
TCATGCATCTTTTAATCAAATCCCAAGATGTGTATAAACCACCAAACTGCCAAAAAATGAAAACTGTGGA
CAAGCTCTGTCCGTTTGCTGGCAACTGCAAGGGTCTCAATCCTATTTGTAATTATTGAATAATAAAACAA
TTATAAATGCTAAATTTGTTTTTTATTAACGATACAAACCAAACGCAACAAGAACATTTGTAGTATTATC
TATAATTGAAAACGCGTAGTTATAATCGCTGAGGTAATATTTAAAATCATTTTCAAATGATTCACAGTTA
ATTTGCGACAATATAATTTTATTTTCACATAAACTAGACGCCTTGTCGTCTTCTTCTTCGTATTCCTTCT
CTTTTTCATTTTTCTCCTCATAAAAATTAACATAGTTATTATCGTATCCATATATGTATCTATCGTATAG
AGTAAATTTTTTGTTGTCATAAATATATATGTCTTTTTTAATGGGGTGTATAGTACCGCTGCGCATAGTT
TTTCTGTAATTTACAACAGTGCTATTTTCTGGTAGTTCTTCGGAGTGTGTTGCTTTAATTATTAAATTTA
TATAATCAATGAATTTGGGATCGTCGGTTTTGTACAATATGTTGCCGGCATAGTACGCAGCTTCTTCTAG
TTCAATTACACCATTTTTTAGCAGCACCGGATTAACATAACTTTCCAAAATGTTGTACGAACCGTTAAAC
AAAAACAGTTCACCTCCCTTTTCTATACTATTGTCTGCGAGCAGTTGTTTGTTGTTAAAAATAACAGCCA
TTGTAATGAGACGCACAAACTAATATCACAAGCTGCCACCATTTTGTTCGCCCAGGACTCTAGCTATAGT
TCTAGTGGTTGGCTACGTATACTCCGGAATATTAATAGATCATGGAGATAATTAAAATGATAACCATCTC
GCAAATAAATAAGTATTTTACTGTTTTCGTAACAGTTTTGTAATAAAAAAACCTATAAAT
Features (pLannotate 1.2.2; 17 found; start..end, strand, type, name):
     60..77      +  CDS            7xHis (fragment): 6xHis affinity tag
    114..830     +  CDS            EGFP: EGFP is a basic (constitutively fluorescent) green fluorescent protein published in 1996, derived from Aequorea victoria. It is reported to be a rapidly-maturing weak dimer with moderate acid sensitivity.
    969..1271    +  CDS            ccdB: CCDB_ECOLI - Also known as G, letB, letD. Experimental evidence at protein level: Swiss-Prot protein existence level 1. Toxic component of a type II toxin-antitoxin (TA) system, functioning in plasmid maintainence. Responsible for the post- segregational killing (PSK) of plasmid-free cells, also referred to as a plasmid addiction system. Half-life of over 2 hours. Cell killing by CcdB is accompanied by filamentation, defects in chromosome and plasmid segregation, defects in cell division, formation of anucleate cells, decreased DNA synthesis and plasmid loss. Interferes with the activity of DN
   1341..1424    +  CDS            large T antigen (fragment): large T antigen from SV40 (simian virus 40)
   1447..1581    +  polyA_signal   SV40 poly(A) signal: SV40 polyadenylation signal
   1654..2026    +  3'UTR          polyhedrin 3' UTR: 3' UTR from the Autographa californica nucleopolyhedrovirus polyhedrin gene (Suzuki et al., 2006)
   2286..2333    -  CDS            lacI (fragment): lac repressor; lacI; The lac repressor binds to the lac operator to inhibit transcription in E. coli. This inhibition can be relieved by adding lactose or isopropyl-β-D-thiogalactopyranoside (IPTG).
   2370..2410    -  rep_origin     RSF ori (fragment): Plasmids containing the RSF 1030 origin of replication can be propagated in E. coli cells that contain additional plasmids with compatible origins.
   2488..3076    -  rep_origin     ori: high-copy-number ColE1/pMB1/pBR322/pUC origin of replication
   3247..4107    -  CDS            AmpR: β-lactamase; bla; confers resistance to ampicillin, carbenicillin, and related antibiotics
   4108..4212    -  promoter       AmpR promoter: bla
   4238..4369    -  rep_origin     M13 ori (fragment): M13 bacteriophage origin of replication; arrow indicates direction of (+) strand synthesis
   4390..4546    -  CDS            lacZα (fragment): LacZα fragment of β-galactosidase; lacZ fragment
   4555..4573    +  promoter       T7 promoter: promoter for bacteriophage T7 RNA polymerase
   4676..5305    +  CDS            LEF-2: LEF2_NPVAC - Experimental evidence at protein level: Swiss-Prot protein existence level 1. Plays an essential role in viral DNA replication. Does not seem to participate in the initiation step but is rather important for the amplification of DNA. Also required for expression from the vp39 and polh promoters. From Autographa californica nuclear polyhedrosis virus (AcMNPV).
   5346..5951    +  CDS            ORF603: baculovirus ORF603 protein
   6059..6150    +  promoter       polyhedrin promoter: polh from Autographa californica; promoter for the baculovirus polyhedrin gene
