[The description below was written by a language model from this plasmid's Addgene catalogue record and pLannotate feature annotations shown in this document.]
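Description:
pOCC6 is a baculovirus transfer (shuttle) vector built on the pOET1 backbone and belonging to the FlexiBAC system for insect-cell protein expression. It is maintained in E. coli through a high-copy ColE1/pUC-type origin and an ampicillin resistance gene (β-lactamase with its own promoter). Because it carries the gyrase-poisoning toxin gene ccdB, it must be propagated in a ccdB-tolerant strain such as DB3.1. Both sequence records, about 6.15 kb each, contain the same set of features and differ mainly in where the circular numbering starts. Small fragments annotated as lacI, RSF ori, M13 ori, lacZα and a T7 promoter appear to be backbone remnants with no stated role.

The expression cassette is driven by the very late AcMNPV polyhedrin (polH) promoter and encodes an N-terminal His6 tag, a 3C protease cleavage site and EGFP. These are followed by a NotI–ccdB–AscI stuffer and a stop codon, and then by an SV40 polyadenylation signal and the polyhedrin 3′ UTR. A gene of interest is cloned between NotI and AscI, displacing ccdB, so that in ordinary E. coli strains only recombinant plasmids yield colonies. The resulting product is a His6-3C-EGFP-tagged fusion protein that can be purified by metal affinity chromatography and followed by fluorescence. According to the cassette order in the record, 3C cleavage removes the His tag and leaves EGFP attached. The baculoviral LEF-2 and ORF603 sequences lie upstream of the cassette, with polyhedrin-locus sequence downstream. These provide homology for recombination with a FlashBac-type bacmid in insect cells, which generates recombinant virus for protein production.
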