Addgene plasmid #118864: pOCC6
Purpose: shuttle vector for baculovirus production, using FlashBac bacmid; for recombinant protein with N-terminal HIS6 tag, cleavable with 3C protease, and N-terminal EGFP
Depositing lab: Marc Bickle & PEPC MPI CBG. Depositing organization: Max Planck Institute of Molecular Cell Biology and Genetics. Publication: FlexiBAC: a versatile, open-source baculovirus vector system for protein expression, secretion, and proteolytic processing. Lemaitre RP, Bogdanova A, Borgonovo B, Woodruff JB, Drechsel DN. BMC Biotechnol. 2019 Mar 29;19(1):20. doi: 10.1186/s12896-019-0512-z. PubMed 30925874.
Backbone
  Vector backbone: pOET1
  Backbone size w/o insert (bp): 4900
  Vector type: Insect Expression
Growth in bacteria
  Bacterial resistance: Ampicillin, 100 μg/mL
  Growth temperature: 37°C
  Growth strain: DB3.1
  Copy number: High Copy
Gene/Insert
  Gene/Insert name: NcoI-HIS6-3C-EGFP-NotI-ccdB-AscI-stop-HindIII cassette
  Promoter: polH
  Tag / fusion protein: HIS6, cleavable with 3C protease, EGFP (N terminal on backbone)
  Cloning method: Restriction Enzyme; 5′ cloning site NotI (unknown if destroyed); 3′ cloning site AscI (unknown if destroyed)
Terms and licenses: Academic/Nonprofit Terms; Industry Terms: Not Available to Industry
How to cite: pOCC6 was a gift from Marc Bickle & PEPC MPI CBG (Addgene plasmid # 118864 ; http://n2t.net/addgene:118864 ; RRID:Addgene_118864)
